>Addgene plasmid #227233 | pAAV-hSyn1-DIO-SEP-GluA2 | addgene full sequence | sequence record 481669 | Addgene NGS Result
CCTGCAGGCAGCTGCGCGCTCGCTCGCTCACTGAGGCCGCCCGGGCGTCGGGCGACCTTTGGTCGCCCGG
CCTCAGTGAGCGAGCGAGCGCGCAGAGAGGGAGTGGCCAACTCCATCACTAGGGGTTCCTGCGGCCGCTG
CAGAGGGCCCTGCGTATGAGTGCAAGTGGGTTTTAGGACCAGGATGAGGCGGGGTGGGGGTGCCTACCTG
ACGACCGACCCCGACCCACTGGACAAGCACCCAACCCCCATTCCCCAAATTGCGCATCCCCTATCAGAGA
GGGGGAGGGGAAACAGGATGCGGCGAGGCGCGTGCGCACTGCCAGCTTCAGCACCGCGGACAGTGCCTTC
GCCCCCGCCTGGCGGCGCGCGCCACCGCCGCCTCAGCACTGAAGGCGCGCTGACGTCACTCGCCGGTCCC
CCGCAAACTCCCCTTCCCGGCCACCTTGGTCGCGTCCGCGCCGCCGCCGGCCCAGCCGGACCGCACCACG
CGAGGCGCGAGATAGGGGGGCACGGGCGCGACCATCTGCGCTGCGGCGCCGGCGACTCAGCGCTGCCTCA
GTCTGCGGTGGGCAGCGGAGGAGTCGTGTCGTGCCTGAGAGCGCAGATAACTTCGTATAGGATACTTTAT
ACGAAGTTATGCAGAATGGTAGCTGGATTGTAGCTGCTATATAACTTCGTATAGCATACATTATACGAAG
TTATCTAAATTTTAACACTCTCGATGCCATATACGTTGTAACCTTCCTTATAAGTTGCAAAATTCTGGGA
ATTCTGCGAGGAAGATGGGTTAATATTCTGTGGATTCTTTGCCACCTTCATTCGTTTCGCCTCGGCCCTT
GACTTGTAACAGAACTCAATCAAAGCCACCAGCATTGCCAAACCAAGGCCCCCGACAAGGATGTAGAATA
CTCCAGCAACGTTGCTCAGACTGAGGGCACTGGTCTTTTCCTTACTTCCCGAGTCCTTGGCTCCACATTC
ACCTTTATCGTACCACCATTTGTTTTTCAGCTTGTCTAAGACGCCTTGCTCACTGAGTTTCAATACTGCA
AGATTTACTGGGGTTCCTAATGAGGATCCTTTAGGTGTGGCGATGCCGTAGCCTTTGGAATCCAAGTTTC
CTCCCACTTTCATGGTGTCACAAGGCTTCCTCTGCTCGATGTACTCGTTCATTGTGGACTCCAGCAAGTA
GGCATACTTTCCTTTGGATTTCCGGACTCTGGCTACTCCTTCTGCGGTAGTCCTCACAAACACAGAGGGC
TCTGCACTCCTCATATAAGTCCACATTTTATCAAACACTGCGATTTTAGATCTCCTGAAAAACTCTTTAG
TGGAGCCAGAGTCTAATGTTCCATAAGCAATTTCTGTTTGCTTAGACAGATCCTCAGCACTTTCGATGGG
AGACACCATCCTCTCTACAGTCAGGAAGGCAGCTAAGTTAGCCGTGTAGGAGGAGATTATGATCAGGGTA
AAGAACCACCACACACCTCCAACAATGCGCCCAGAGAGGGATCTTGGCGAAATATCGCATCCTTGCCGCA
TAAAGGCACCCAAGGAAAACCAGAGACTATTAAAAATCCCAAATTCATTAGTTGATTCACTACTTTGTGT
TTCTCTTCCATCTTCAAATTCCTCAGTGTGCCACTCGTAGGGGCTAAATCTGCTGACCAGGAATAAAACT
ACACTGACCCCAATGTAGGCAAACACAATGCACATCCAGATCTCATAGGCTAAAGGATCAAGAAAGGAAA
ACACTCCTGGTTTGGACTTCTGAGGCTTCTTGATCATGATAGAGATTCCAAGACTCATGAAGGGCTTGGA
GAAGTCAATCACCTCTTCTCTCACGAGAGTGATAGTTAATGGAGCAATTGCAATGTCAGCTTTCCCGTAG
ACAAGCTCTCCAACCATACCATTCCAAATTTTGGTGTCGGCATCCCTGGCCCCATACTTGCCATCCCCAA
CAATAGTCAGCTTGTACTTGAACCCACAGTGTTTGGCAATTTCTGCAGCTAAGTCAACACAGTAGCCCTC
GTAACGCTCATTCCCTTCAAGCATTTCATGATTTTTCTTCATCATAACATATGGAGATTCCAATATTGTG
GTGACCACCACAGTCTTGTTTTCAAGCCCAGACGTGTCATTTCCTGATGGGAGCTCAGTTAGGGTGACAA
CCATTTTATCCACTTCACTCCAGTACCCAATCTTCCGGGGTCCATTTGTTTTGAGCTCCATGATGTTAAT
TGTGTAGTTTATTCGTTTTCCATTCTGGTCAAACTTTATATTTCCAGAGAGGCCTTCAACTTGAACCTGC
TTGAGGGCCCTTTCTATTTCGACCCCTTGTCCCCAGGGCACAGCTGGGTTGGCCAAACAATCCCCTGCAT
TTCCTCTCCGGGATATTTCAATCCTCTGCTTCCGAAGGTTACGGAATGCTTCAGTCATCACTTGGACAGC
ATCATACGTCAGGGCCGAAGTATACTTAATTGTCGCTGTGTGTGCTCCAGGGTATTCTTTCTCTTCCAGT
GTTGACCATCTTTCTATAAATTTAGACACCAGGGAATCATCGTAGTCTACAATCTGAAATCCAGAGACAT
TTGCTCCTCCAAACTGAATTTTCAGCAGGTCCCCATCAGTGAATCCCAGATTTGCAATGATATAATGGTA
CCCTTTAACATGTTTTCCAATGGTAATAACCTGGTCCACAATGTCATTTACTTTATCCCTTTCACAGTCC
AGGATTACACGCCGTTCTTTTTTTAACTCCAGATCTTGAAAGAGCGATCTGTAGGTCTCATCTTTCTTGT
CATTGTTGATGTTCCCCACATTGATAGCAGTCACCTGCCACTTCTTCTCTGCAGCAGAATCCAGAACAGC
TTGCAGTGTTGATAAGCCTCTGTCACTGTCATAGAGGTATGCGAACTTGTCCCATTGGTAGTACTCAATC
AAGCTAAGGAGTGCTCCTTTGAGGTCAGGTCGCATCTGGATGACAAATGGATGTGTGCCATCTGTTGGGA
AGCTAGGTGTGATGAAGGACACATGGAGTGTCCCACAGAATGATGTGATGGTATTTACAGACTTCTTGTC
ATAAAATCCAAAAATTGCGTAGACTCCTCTTGAAAACTGGGAGCAGAAAGCATTGGTGACTGCGAAACTG
TTGGCTACCTCCAAATTGTCGATATGGGGTGTCAGTCTGAACTCCGAAGTGGAAAACTGAACCATCCCTA
CCCGAAATGCACTGTATTCTTGATCAGCGCCCCTTGGAAATAGCCCCCCTATCTGTATGCTACCGGTAGA
TCCACCTTTGTATAGTTCATCCATGCCATGTGTAATCCCAGCAGCTGTTACAAACTCAAGAAGGACCATG
TGGTCTCTCTTTTCGTTGGGATCTTTCGAAAGAGTAGAAGTTGTAAACAGGTAATGGTTGTCTGGTAAAA
GGACGGGCCCATCGCCAATTGGAGTATTTTGTTGATAATGGTCTGCTAGTTGAACGCCTCCATCTTCAAT
GTTGTGTCTAATTTTGAAGTTAGCTTTGATTCCATTCTTTTGTTTGTCTGCCATGATGTACACCTGGTGA
TCGTTATAGTTGTATTCCAATTTGTGTCCAAGAATGTTTCCATCTTCTTTAAAATCAATACCTTTTAACT
CGATTCTATTAACAAGGGTATCACCTTCAAACTTGACTTCAGCACGTGTCTTGTAGTTCCCGTCATCTTT
GAAAAATATAGTTCTTTCCTGTACATAACCTTCGGGCATGGCACTCTTGAAAAAGTCATGCCGTTTCATA
TGATCTGGGTATCTTGAAAAGCATTGAACACCATAAGTTAAAGTAGTGACAAGTGTTGGCCAAGGAACAG
GTAGTTTTCCAGTAGTGCAAATAAATTTAAGGGTAAGTTTTCCGTATGTTGCATCACCTTCACCCTCTCC
ACTGACAGAAAATTTGTGCCCATTAACATCACCATCTAATTCAACAAGAATTGGGACAACTCCAGTGAAA
AGTTCTTCTCCTTTACTGTTAGAAGAGACACCAAAAATCAGTCCCCATAAAACAGGAGAAAGGAGGACAG
AAATATGCATAATCTTTTGCATTTCCAAGAAATAACTTCGTATAAAGTATCCTATACGAAGTTATTTGCC
TTAACCCAGAAATTATCACTGTTATATAACTTCGTATAATGTATGCTATACGAAGTTATGATAATCAACC
TCTGGATTACAAAATTTGTGAAAGATTGACTGGTATTCTTAACTATGTTGCTCCTTTTACGCTATGTGGA
TACGCTGCTTTAATGCCTTTGTATCATGCTATTGCTTCCCGTATGGCTTTCATTTTCTCCTCCTTGTATA
AATCCTGGTTAGTTCTTGCCACGGCGGAACTCATCGCCGCCTGCCTTGCCCGCTGCTGGACAGGGGCTCG
GCTGTTGGGCACTGACAATTCCGTGGTGTTTATTTGTGAAATTTGTGATGCTATTGCTTTATTTGTAACC
ATCTAGCTTTATTTGTGAAATTTGTGATGCTATTGCTTTATTTGTAACCATTATAAGCTGCAATAAACAA
GTTAACAACAACAATTGCATTCATTTTATGTTTCAGGTTCAGGGGGAGATGTGGGAGGTTTTTTAAAGCG
GCCGCAGGAACCCCTAGTGATGGAGTTGGCCACTCCCTCTCTGCGCGCTCGCTCGCTCACTGAGGCCGGG
CGACCAAAGGTCGCCCGACGCCCGGGCTTTGCCCGGGCGGCCTCAGTGAGCGAGCGAGCGCGCAGCTGCC
TGCAGGGGCGCCTGATGCGGTATTTTCTCCTTACGCATCTGTGCGGTATTTCACACCGCATA
[95 nt withheld, positions 4823-4917]
T
[46 nt withheld, positions 4919-4964]
C
[141 nt withheld, positions 4966-5106]
CCTTTGACGTTGGAGTCCACGTTCTTT
[37 nt withheld, positions 5134-5170]
ACTCTATCTCGGGCTATTCTTTTGATTTATAAGGGATTTTGCCGATTTCGGTCTATTGGTTAAAAAATGA
GCTGATTTAACAAAAATTTAACGCGAATTTTAACAAAATATTAACGTTTACAATTTTATGGTGCACTCTC
AGTACAATCTGCTCTGATGCCGCATAGTTAAGCCAGCCCCGACACCCGCCAACACCCGCTGACGCGCCCT
GACGGGCTTGTCTGCTCCCGGCATCCGCTTACAGACAAGCTGTGACCGTCTCCGGGAGCTGCATGTGTCA
GAGGTTTTCACCGTCATCACCGAAACGCGCGAGACGAAAGGGCCTCGTGATACGCCTATTTTTATAGGTT
AATGTCATGATAATAATGGTTTCTTAGACGTCAGGTGGCACTTTTCGGGGAAATGTGCGCGGAACCCCTA
TTTGTTTATTTTTCTAAATACATTCAAATATGTATCCGCTCATGAGACAATAACCCTGATAAATGCTTCA
ATAATATTGAAAAAGGAAGAGTATGAGTATTCAACATTTCCGTGTCGCCCTTATTCCCTTTTTTGCGGCA
TTTTGCCTTCCTGTTTTTGCTCACCCAGAAACGCTGGTGAAAGTAAAAGATGCTGAAGATCAGTTGGGTG
CACGAGTGGGTTACATCGAACTGGATCTCAACAGCGGTAAGATCCTTGAGAGTTTTCGCCCCGAAGAACG
TTTTCCAATGATGAGCACTTTTAAAGTTCTGCTATGTGGCGCGGTATTATCCCGTATTGACGCCGGGCAA
GAGCAACTCGGTCGCCGCATACACTATTCTCAGAATGACTTGGTTGAGTACTCACCAGTCACAGAAAAGC
ATCTTACGGATGGCATGACAGTAAGAGAATTATGCAGTGCTGCCATAACCATGAGTGATAACACTGCGGC
CAACTTACTTCTGACAACGATCGGAGGACCGAAGGAGCTAACCGCTTTTTTGCACAACATGGGGGATCAT
GTAACTCGCCTTGATCGTTGGGAACCGGAGCTGAATGAAGCCATACCAAACGACGAGCGTGACACCACGA
TGCCTGTAGCAATGGCAACAACGTTGCGCAAACTATTAACTGGCGAACTACTTACTCTAGCTTCCCGGCA
ACAATTAATAGACTGGATGGAGGCGGATAAAGTTGCAGGACCACTTCTGCGCTCGGCCCTTCCGGCTGGC
TGGTTTATTGCTGATAAATCTGGAGCCGGTGAGCGTGGGTCTCGCGGTATCATTGCAGCACTGGGGCCAG
ATGGTAAGCCCTCCCGTATCGTAGTTATCTACACGACGGGGAGTCAGGCAACTATGGATGAACGAAATAG
ACAGATCGCTGAGATAGGTGCCTCACTGATTAAGCATTGGTAACTGTCAGACCAAGTTTACTCATATATA
CTTTAGATTGATTTAAAACTTCATTTTTAATTTAAAAGGATCTAGGTGAAGATCCTTTTTGATAATCTCA
TGACCAAAATCCCTTAACGTGAGTTTTCGTTCCACTGAGCGTCAGACCCCGTAGAAAAGATCAAAGGATC
TTCTTGAGATCCTTTTTTTCTGCGCGTAATCTGCTGCTTGCAAACAAAAAAACCACCGCTACCAGCGGTG
GTTTGTTTGCCGGATCAAGAGCTACCAACTCTTTTTCCGAAGGTAACTGGCTTCAGCAGAGCGCAGATAC
CAAATACTGTTCTTCTAGTGTAGCCGTAGTTAGGCCACCACTTCAAGAACTCTGTAGCACCGCCTACATA
CCTCGCTCTGCTAATCCTGTTACCAGTGGCTGCTGCCAGTGGCGATAAGTCGTGTCTTACCGGGTTGGAC
TCAAGACGATAGTTACCGGATAAGGCGCAGCGGTCGGGCTGAACGGGGGGTTCGTGCACACAGCCCAGCT
TGGAGCGAACGACCTACACCGAACTGAGATACCTACAGCGTGAGCTATGAGAAAGCGCCACGCTTCCCGA
AGGGAGAAAGGCGGACAGGTATCCGGTAAGCGGCAGGGTCGGAACAGGAGAGCGCACGAGGGAGCTTCCA
GGGGGAAACGCCTGGTATCTTTATAGTCCTGTCGGGTTTCGCCACCTCTGACTTGAGCGTCGATTTTTGT
GATGCTCGTCAGGGGGGCGGAGCCTATGGAAAAACGCCAGCAACGCGGCCTTTTTACGGTTCCTGGCCTT
TTGCTGGCCTTTTGCTCACATGT
Features (pLannotate 1.2.2; 23 found; start..end, strand, type, name):
     12..39      +  repeat_region  AAV2 ITR (fragment): inverted terminal repeat of adeno-associated virus serotype 2 inverted
     68..95      +  repeat_region  AAV2 ITR (fragment): inverted terminal repeat of adeno-associated virus serotype 2 inverted
    159..606     +  promoter       hSyn promoter: human synapsin I promoter; confers neuron-specific expression (Kügler et al., 2003)
    607..640     +  protein_bind   lox2272: Cre-mediated recombination occurs in the 8-bp core sequence (GGATACTT). lox2272 sites are compatible with each other, but incompatible with loxP or loxN sites (Lee and Saito, 1988). Cre recombinase
    641..670     -  intron         β-globin intron (fragment): internally truncated intron from human β-globin
    671..704     +  protein_bind   loxP: Cre-mediated recombination occurs in the 8-bp core sequence (GCATACAT). Cre recombinase
    708..3296    -  CDS            Gria2: GRIA2_RAT - Also known as Glur2. Experimental evidence at protein level: Swiss-Prot protein existence level 1. Receptor for glutamate that functions as ligand-gated ion channel in the central nervous system and plays an important role in excitatory synaptic transmission. L-glutamate acts as an excitatory neurotransmitter at many synapses in the central nervous system. Binding of the excitatory neurotransmitter L-glutamate induces a conformation change, leading to the opening of the cation channel, and thereby converts the chemical signal to an electrical impulse. The receptor then desensitizes
   3297..4007    -  CDS            superecliptic pHluorin: pH-sensitive mutant of green fluorescent protein (Ng et al., 2002) excited strongly by blue light at neutral pH but minimally fluorescent at acidic pH
   4092..4125    -  protein_bind   lox2272: Cre-mediated recombination occurs in the 8-bp core sequence (GGATACTT). lox2272 sites are compatible with each other, but incompatible with loxP or loxN sites (Lee and Saito, 1988). Cre recombinase
   4126..4155    -  intron         β-globin intron (fragment): internally truncated intron from human β-globin
   4156..4189    -  protein_bind   loxP: Cre-mediated recombination occurs in the 8-bp core sequence (GCATACAT). Cre recombinase
   4193..4350    +  misc_feature   WPRE (fragment): woodchuck hepatitis virus posttranscriptional regulatory element
   4356..4440    +  misc_feature   WPRE (fragment): woodchuck hepatitis virus posttranscriptional regulatory element
   4439..4482    -  polyA_signal   SV40 poly(A) signal (fragment): SV40 polyadenylation signal
   4486..4553    -  polyA_signal   SV40 poly(A) signal (fragment): SV40 polyadenylation signal
   4626..4766    +  repeat_region  AAV2 ITR: inverted terminal repeat of adeno-associated virus serotype 2 inverted
   4771..4822    -  misc_feature   bom (fragment): basis of mobility region from pBR322
   4841..5296    +  rep_origin     f1 ori (sequence partly withheld): f1 bacteriophage origin of replication; arrow indicates direction of (+) strand synthesis
   5297..5346    -  misc_feature   bom (fragment): basis of mobility region from pBR322
   5448..5483    -  CDS            rop (fragment): Rop protein, which maintains plasmids at low copy number; rop
   5578..5682    +  promoter       AmpR promoter: bla
   5683..6543    +  CDS            AmpR: β-lactamase; bla; confers resistance to ampicillin, carbenicillin, and related antibiotics
   6714..7302    +  rep_origin     ori: high-copy-number ColE1/pMB1/pBR322/pUC origin of replication
