[The description below was written by a language model from this plasmid's Addgene catalogue record and pLannotate feature annotations shown in this document.]
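Description:
pAAV-hSyn1-DIO-SEP-GluA2 is an AAV transfer plasmid built on the pAAV backbone for Cre-dependent, neuron-restricted expression of a fluorescently tagged AMPA receptor subunit. It is about 7.4 kb in total and is propagated in bacteria through a high-copy ColE1/pUC-type origin with ampicillin selection from the β-lactamase gene. An f1 phage origin is also present in the backbone. AAV2 inverted terminal repeats flank the expression cassette and provide the signals for replication and packaging of the genome into AAV particles. In the sequenced record the left ITR is annotated only as short fragments, while the right ITR is detected in full. The depositor notes that the ITRs are prone to deletion during bacterial growth.

The payload is rat Gria2 (GluA2) fused at its N-terminal end to superecliptic pHluorin (SEP), a pH-sensitive GFP variant that fluoresces strongly at neutral pH and only minimally at acidic pH. The fusion lies in reverse orientation relative to the human synapsin I promoter. It is bracketed by paired lox2272 and loxP sites in opposing orientation, the standard DIO (double-floxed inverted) arrangement. Cre recombinase inverts the cassette and then excises one site of each pair, which locks the coding sequence in the sense orientation, so expression occurs only in Cre-positive neurons. Downstream elements are annotated only as fragments of WPRE and of the SV40 polyadenylation signal. This fits the compact regulatory elements expected of a vector described as having large cargo capacity, needed here to fit the roughly 3.3 kb insert. The stated purpose is to express SEP-GluA2 in Cre-defined neuronal populations.
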