Addgene plasmid #227233: pAAV-hSyn1-DIO-SEP-GluA2
Purpose: Large cargo capacity AAV that expresses SEP tagged AMPA receptor subunit GluA2 in neurons expressing Cre recombinase
Depositing lab: Richard Huganir. Depositing organization: Johns Hopkins University and School of Medicine. Publication: Calcium-permeable AMPA receptors govern PV neuron feature selectivity. Hong I, Kim J, Hainmueller T, Kim DW, Keijser J, Johnson RC, Park SH, Limjunyawong N, Yang Z, Cheon D, Hwang T, Agarwal A, Cholvin T, Krienen FM, McCarroll SA, Dong X, Leopold DA, Blackshaw S, Sprekeler H, Bergles DE, Bartos M, Brown SP, Huganir RL. Nature. 2024 Nov;635(8038):398-405. doi: 10.1038/s41586-024-08027-2. Epub 2024 Oct 2. PubMed 39358515.
Backbone
  Vector backbone: pAAV
  Backbone manufacturer: Agilent
  Backbone size w/o insert (bp): 3996
  Total vector size (bp): 7374
  Vector type: Mammalian Expression, AAV
Growth in bacteria
  Bacterial resistance: Ampicillin, 100 μg/mL
  Growth temperature: 30°C
  Growth strain: NEB Stable
  Growth instructions: Grow at 30C for a short time to avoid ITR deletions
  Copy number: High Copy
Gene/Insert
  Gene/Insert name: SEP-GluA2 (alt name: superecliptic pHluorin-tagged AMPA receptor GluA2 subunit)
  Species: R. norvegicus (rat)
  Insert size (bp): 3303
  Entrez Gene: Gria2 (a.k.a. GluA2, GluR-K2, GluR2, gluR-B)
  Promoter: hSyn1
  Tag / fusion protein: superecliptic pHluorin (N terminal on insert)
  Cloning method: Gibson Cloning
  Sequencing primers: 5′ TGCGGCGCCGGCGACTCAGCGCTGCCTCAGTCTGCGGTGGG
Resource information
  A portion of this plasmid was derived from a plasmid made by: superecliptic pHluorin was based on Transmission of Olfactory Information between Three Populations of Neurons in the Antennal Lobe of the Fly. Ng M, Roorda Rd, Lima Sq, Zemelman Bv, Morcillo P, Miesenböck G. (2002). Neuron, 36(3) , 463-474. doi: 10.1016/s0896-6273(02)00975-3.
Terms and licenses: Academic/Nonprofit Terms; Industry Terms: Not Available to Industry
Depositor comments: Please visit https://doi.org/10.1101/2023.07.20.549908 for bioRxiv preprint.
How to cite: pAAV-hSyn1-DIO-SEP-GluA2 was a gift from Richard Huganir (Addgene plasmid # 227233 ; http://n2t.net/addgene:227233 ; RRID:Addgene_227233)
